Addgene plasmid #23615: pDONR223-ACVR1C
Depositing lab: William Hahn & David Root. Depositing organization: Dana-Farber Cancer Institute. Publication: COT drives resistance to RAF inhibition through MAP kinase pathway reactivation. Johannessen CM, Boehm JS, Kim SY, Thomas SR, Wardwell L, Johnson LA, Emery CM, Stransky N, Cogdill AP, Barretina J, Caponigro G, Hieronymus H, Murray RR, Salehi-Ashtiani K, Hill DE, Vidal M, Zhao JJ, Yang X, Alkan O, Kim S, Harris JL, Wilson CJ, Myer VE, Finan PM, Root DE, Roberts TM, Golub T, Flaherty KT, Dummer R, Weber BL, Sellers WR, Schlegel R, Wargo JA, Hahn WC, Garraway LA. Nature. 2010 Dec 16;468(7326):968-72. doi: 10.1038/nature09627 PubMed 21107320.
Backbone
  Vector backbone: pDONR223
  Backbone manufacturer: Invitrogen
  Backbone size w/o insert (bp): 5005
  Vector type: Gateway Donor vector
Growth in bacteria
  Bacterial resistance: Spectinomycin, 50 μg/mL
  Growth temperature: 37°C
  Growth strain: DH5alpha
  Copy number: High Copy
Gene/Insert
  Gene/Insert name: ACVR1C (alt name: activin A receptor, type IC)
  Species: H. sapiens (human)
  Insert size (bp): 1482
  Entrez Gene: ACVR1C (a.k.a. ACVRLK7, ALK7)
  Cloning method: Gateway Cloning
  Sequencing primers: 5′ M13pUC-fwd; 3′ M13rev
Terms and licenses: Academic/Nonprofit Terms; Industry Terms: Not Available to Industry
Depositor comments: The ORF has no Stop codon. This design enables easy recombination into a destination vector to add an epitope tag of choice and Stop codon to the ORF. Do NOT use this plasmid directly for transfections. A set of 4 custom lentiviral vectors is available ( pLX301 (http://www.addgene.org/25895/) , pLX302 (http://www.addgene.org/25896/) , pLX303 (http://www.addgene.org/25897/) , pLX304 (http://www.addgene.org/25890/) ) to be used to express these ORFs in mammalian cells. These plasmids are not included in the kit and must be ordered separately.
How to cite: pDONR223-ACVR1C was a gift from William Hahn & David Root (Addgene plasmid # 23615 ; http://n2t.net/addgene:23615 ; RRID:Addgene_23615)
