[The description below was written by a language model from this plasmid's Addgene catalogue record.]
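Description:
pDONR223-ACVR1C is a Gateway entry clone built on the Invitrogen pDONR223 donor backbone (about 5 kb without insert). It carries the human ACVR1C open reading frame, which encodes activin A receptor type IC, also known as ALK7, a type I serine/threonine kinase receptor of the TGF-β superfamily. The insert is recorded as 1482 bp and was introduced by Gateway recombination, so in the finished clone the ORF would be expected to sit between attL-type recombination sites. The record gives no feature table that would confirm the exact sites or the origin of replication. The plasmid is maintained at high copy number in standard E. coli cloning strains under spectinomycin selection. M13 forward and reverse priming sites flank the cloning region and are used to verify the insert by sequencing.

The ORF was deliberately cloned without a stop codon. After an LR recombination reaction moves it into a destination vector, it can be read through into a C-terminal epitope tag and a stop codon supplied by that vector. The record lists no promoter for the insert, and the depositors state that the plasmid should not be transfected directly, so it serves purely as a shuttle and storage clone rather than an expression construct. They point to a companion set of lentiviral Gateway destination vectors (the pLX301–pLX304 series) for expressing the ORF in mammalian cells. The clone belongs to a kit of human ORFs associated with a study of resistance to RAF inhibition through reactivation of the MAP kinase pathway, so its typical use is as a source clone for overexpression studies and screens.
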