>Addgene plasmid #23615 | pDONR223-ACVR1C | depositor partial sequence | sequence record 10708 | Author sequence
ATGACCCGGGCGCTCTGCTCAGCGCTCCGCCAGGCTCTCCTGCTGCTCGCAGCGGCCGCCGAGCTCTCGC
CAGGACTGAAGTGTGTATGTCTTTTGTGTGATTCTTCAAACTTTACCTGCCAAACAGAAGGAGCATGTTG
GGCATCAGTCATGCTAACCAATGGAAAAGAGCAGGTGATCAAATCCTGTGTCTCCCTTCCAGAACTGAAT
GCTCAAGTCTTCTGTCATAGTTCCAACAATGTTACCAAAACCGAATGCTGCTTCACAGATTTTTGCAACA
ACATAACACTGCACCTTCCAACAGCATCACCAAATGCCCCAAAACTTGGACCCATGGAGCTGGCCATCAT
TATTACTGTGCCTGTTTGCCTCCTGTCCATAGCTGCGATGCTGACAGTATGGGCATGCCAGGGTCGACAG
TGCTCCTACAGGAAGAAAAAGAGACCAAATGTGGAGGAACCACTCTCTGAGTGCAATCTGGTAAATGCTG
GAAAAACTCTGAAAGATCTGATTTATGATGTGACCGCCTCTGGATCTGGCTCTGGTCTACCTCTGTTGGT
TCAAAGGACAATTGCAAGGACGATTGTGCTTCAGGAAATAGTAGGAAAAGGTAGATTTGGTGAGGTGTGG
CATGGAAGATGGTGTGGGGAAGATGTGGCTGTGAAAATATTCTCCTCCAGAGATGAAAGATATTGGTTTC
GTGAGGCAGAAATTTACCAGACGGTCATGCTGCGACATGAAAACATCCTTGGTTTCATTGCTGCTGACAA
CAAAGATAATGGAACTTGGACTCAACTTTGGCTGGTATCTGAATATCATGAACAGGGCTCCTTATATGAC
TATTTGAATAGAAATATAGTGACCATGGCTGGAATGATCAAGCTGGCGCTCTCAATTGCTAGTGGTCTGG
CACACCTTCATATGGAGATTGTTGGTACACAAGGTAAACCTGCTATTGCTCATCGAGACATAAAATCAAA
GAATATCTTAGTAAAAAAGTGTGAAACTTGTGCCATAGCGGACTTAGGGTTGGCTGTGAAGCATGATTCA
ATACTGAACACTATCGACATACCTCAGAATCCTAAAGTGGGAACCAAGAGGTATATGGCTCCTGAAATGC
TTGATGATACAATGAATGTGAATATCTTTGAGTCCTTCAAACGAGCTGACATCTATTCTGTTGGTCTGGT
TTACTGGGAAATAGCCCGGAGGTGTTCAGTCGGAGGAATTGTTGAGGAGTACCAATTGCCTTATTATGAC
ATGGTGCCTTCAGATCCCTCGATAGAGGAAATGAGAAAGGTTGTTTGTGACCAGAAGTTTCGACCAAGTA
TCCCAAACCAGTGGCAAAGTTGTGAAGCACTCCGAGTCATGGGGAGAATAATGCGTGAGTGTTGGTATGC
CAACGGAGCGGCCCGCCTAACTGCTCTTCGTATTAAGAAGACTATATCTCAACTTTGTGTCAAAGAAGAC
TGCAAAGCCTAA
