>Addgene plasmid #23615 | pDONR223-ACVR1C | addgene partial sequence | sequence record 29382 | 23615 with M13pUC-fwd
CTCGGGCCCAATAATGATTTTATTTTGACTGATAGTGACCTGTTCGTTGCAACAAATTGATGAGCAATGC
TTTTTTATAATGCCAACTTTGTACAAAAAAGTTGGCATGACCCGGGCGCTCTGCTCAGCGCTCCGCCAGG
CTCTCCTGCTGCTCGCAGCGGCCGCCGAGCTCTCGCCAGGACTGAAGTGTGTATGTCTTTTGTGTGATTC
TTCAAACTTTACCTGCCAAACAGAAGGAGCATGTTGGGCATCAGTCATGCTAACCAATGGAAAAGAGCAG
GTGATCAAATCCTGTGTCTCCCTTCCAGAACTGAATGCTCAAGTCTTCTGTCATAGTTCCAACAATGTTA
CCAAAACCGAATGCTGCTTCACAGATTTTTGCAACAACATAACACTGCACCTTCCAACAGCATCACCAAA
TGCCCCAAAACTTGGACCCATGGAGCTGGCCATCATTATTACTGTGCCTGTTTGCCTCCTGTCCATAGCT
GCGATGCTGACAGTATGGGCATGCCAGGGTCGACAGTGCTCCTACAGGAAGAAAAAGAGACCAAATGTGG
AGGAACCACTCTCTGAGTGCAATCTGGTAAATGCTGGAAAAACTCTGAAAGATCTGATTTATGATGTGAC
CGCCTCTGGATCTGGCTCTGGTCTACCTCTGTTGGTTCA
